>Addgene plasmid #98858 | pN-iRS3GG | addgene full sequence | sequence record 194154 | Addgene NGS Result
TCAGAAGAACTCGTCAAGAAGGCGATAGAAGGCGATGCGCTGCGAATCGGGAGCGGCGATACCGTAAAGC
ACGAGGAAGCGGTCAGCCCATTCGCCGCCAAGCTCTTCAGCAATATCACGGGTAGCCAACGCTATGTCCT
GATAGCGGTCCGCCACACCCAGCCGGCCACAGTCGATGAATCCAGAAAAGCGGCCATTTTCCACCATGAT
ATTCGGCAAGCAGGCATCGCCATGGGTCACGACGAGATCCTCGCCGTCGGGCATGCGCGCCTTGAGCCTG
GCGAACAGTTCGGCTGGCGCGAGCCCCTGATGCTCTTCGTCCAGATCATCCTGATCGACAAGACCGGCTT
CCATCCGAGTACGTGCTCGCTCGATGCGATGTTTCGCTTGGTGGTCGAATGGGCAGGTAGCCGGATCAAG
CGTATGCAGCCGCCGCATTGCATCAGCCATGATGGATACTTTCTCGGCAGGAGCAAGGTGAGATGACAGG
AGATCCTGCCCCGGCACTTCGCCCAATAGCAGCCAGTCCCTTCCCGCTTCAGTGACAACGTCGAGCACAG
CCGCGCAAGGAACGCCCGTCGTGGCCAGCCACGATAGCCGCGCTGCCTCGTCCTGCAGTTCATTCAGGGC
ACCGGACAGGTCGGTCTTGACAAAAAGAACCGGGCGCCCCTGCGCTGACAGCCGGAACACGGCGGCATCA
GAGCAGCCGATTGTCTGTTGTGCCCAGTCATAGCCGAATAGCCTCTCCACCCAAGCGGCCGGAGAACCTG
CGTGCAATCCATCTTGTTCAATCATGCGAAACGATCCTCATCCTGTCTCTTGATCAGATCTTGATCCCCT
GCGCCATCAGATCCTTGGCGGCAAGAAAGCCATCCAGTTTACTTTGCAGGGCTTCCCAACCTTACCAGAG
GGCGCCCCAGCTGGCAATTCCGACGTCAAAGGGCCCAAGGCCCAGTCTTTCGACTGAGCCTTTCGTTTTA
TTTGATGCCTGGCAGTTCCCTACTCTCGCATGGGGAGACCCCACACTACCATCGGCGCTACGGCGTTTCA
CTTCTGAGTTCGGCATGGGGTCAGGTGGGACCACCGCGCTACTGCCGCCAGGCATCTAGAGTCGACAAAC
CAATTGTCCATATTGCATCAGACATTGCCGTCACTGCGTCTTTTACTGGCTCTTCTCGCTAACCAAACCG
GTAACCCCGCTTATTAAAAGCATTCTGTAACAAAGCGGGACCAAAGCCATGACAAAAACGCGTAACAAAA
GTGTCTATAATCACGGCAGAAAAGTCCACATTGATTATTTGCACGGCGTCACACTTTGCTATGCCATAGC
ATTTTTATCCATAAGATTAGCGGATCCTACCTGACGCTTTTTATCGCAACTCTCTACTGTTTCTCCATAG
AATTCGAGACGAGAAAAGCAGAAAAAACGCCGCTGAACGCGGCGTTTTGGATTGTTTGCTGTTTCTTTAT
TTAAACTGTTTGAGGAAACGCAGATCGTTTTCGAAGAATGAACGCAGGTCGGTGACGCCGTAACGCAACA
TAGTCAGACGCTCCATCCCCATCCCGAAGCCGAAACCAGAGTAAACTTCCGGGTCGATGCCAACGTTACG
CAACACGTTCGGATGCACCATCCCGCAGCCCAGCACTTCCAGCCATTTACCGTTTTTACCCATGACGTCC
ACTTCTGCAGAAGGTTCGGTAAACGGGAAGTAGGAAGGACGGAAGCGAATCTGCAAATCTTCCTCAAAGA
AGTTACGCAGGAAGTCGTGCAGCGTGCCTTTCAGGTTGGTAAAGCTGATGTTGGTATCAACAATCAGACC
TTCCATCTGATGGAACATCGGCGTGTGAGTCTGGTCGTAGTCGTTACGATAAACACGGCCAGGCGCGATG
ATACGAATCGGTGGCTGCTGGGCTTTCATGGTGCGGATCTGTACGCCAGAGGTCTGGGTACGCAGCAGGC
GGGTAGTGTCAAACCAGAAAGTGTCGTGGTCAGCGCGCGCCGGGTGGTGACCAGGAATGTTCAGAGCATC
GAAGTTATGATAATCGTCTTCGATTTCCGGCCCGGTTGCCACGGTAAAGCCAAGCTCACCGAAGAAACTT
TCGATACGGTCGATGGTACGGGTAACCGGATGCAGACCGCCGTTTTCAATGCGACGACCTGGCAGAGAGA
CATCAATCGTTTCCGCCGCCAGACGCGCATTCAGTGCAGCGCTTTCCAGTTCCGCTTTACGCGCATTCAG
CGCCTGCTGAACCTGCTCTTTCGCTTCGTTGATAACCGCACCAGCTGCCGGACGCTCTTCTGGCGGCAGC
TCACGCAGGGTCGTCATCTGAAGGGTTAAGTGCCCTTTTTTACCCAAATATTCGACGCGCACATTATCTA
ACGCGGCAACATCTGACGCCTGGCTAATGGCCGCCTTCGCACTGGCAACCAGTTCTGCGAGATGTGACAT
CTAGTATTTCCCCTCTTTCAAAGCGTAAACAACGTATAACGGCGTATGCGTCTCTACCATTCACCTCTTG
GATTTGGGTATTAAAGAGGAGAAAGGTACCATGAGTAAAGGAGAAGAACTTTTCACTGGAGTTGTCCCAA
TTCTTGTTGAATTAGATGGTGATGTTAATGGGCACAAATTTTCTGTCAGTGGAGAGGGTGAAGGTGATGC
AACATACGGAAAACTTACCCTTAAATTTATTTGCACTACTGGAAAACTACCTGTTCCATGGCCAACACTT
GTCACTACTTTCGGTTATGGTGTTCAATGCTTTGCGAGATACCCAGATCATATGAAACAGCATGACTTTT
TCAAGAGTGCCATGCCCGAAGGTTATGTACAGGAAAGAACTATATTTTTCAAAGATGACGGGAACTACAA
GACACGTGCTGAAGTCAAGTTTGAAGGTGATACCCTTGTTAATAGAATCGAGTTAAAAGGTATTGATTTT
AAAGAAGATGGAAACATTCTTGGACACAAATTGGAATACAACTATAACTCACACAATGTATACATCATGG
CAGACAAACAAAAGAATGGAATCAAAGTTAACTTCAAAATTAGACACAACATTGAAGATGGAAGCGTTCA
ACTAGCAGACCATTATCAACAAAATACTCCAATTGGCGATGGCCCTGTCCTTTTACCAGACAACCATTAC
CTGTCCACACAATCTGCCCTTTCGAAAGATCCCAACGAAAAGAGAGACCACATGGTCCTTCTTGAGTTTG
TAACAGCTGCTGGGATTACACATGGCATGGATGATCTCTACAAATAAAAGCTTGATATCCAATTCCTGCA
GCCCGGGGGATCCCATGGTACGCGTGCTAGAGGCATCAAATAAAACGAAAGGCTCAGTCGAAAGACTGGG
CCTTTCGTTTTATCTGTTGTTTGTCGGTGAACGCTCTCCTGAGTAGGACAAATCCGCCGCCCTAGACCTA
GGGCGTTCGGCTGCGGCGAGCGGTATCAGCTCACTCAAAGGCGGTAATACGGTTATCCACAGAATCAGGG
GATAACGCAGGAAAGAACATGTGAGCAAAAGGCCAGCAAAAGGCCAGGAACCGTAAAAAGGCCGCGTTGC
TGGCGTTTTTCCATAGGCTCCGCCCCCCTGACGAGCATCACAAAAATCGACGCTCAAGTCAGAGGTGGCG
AAACCCGACAGGACTATAAAGATACCAGGCGTTTCCCCCTGGAAGCTCCCTCGTGCGCTCTCCTGTTCCG
ACCCTGCCGCTTACCGGATACCTGTCCGCCTTTCTCCCTTCGGGAAGCGTGGCGCTTTCTCATAGCTCAC
GCTGTAGGTATCTCAGTTCGGTGTAGGTCGTTCGCTCCAAGCTGGGCTGTGTGCACGAACCCCCCGTTCA
GCCCGACCGCTGCGCCTTATCCGGTAACTATCGTCTTGAGTCCAACCCGGTAAGACACGACTTATCGCCA
CTGGCAGCAGCCACTGGTAACAGGATTAGCAGAGCGAGGTATGTAGGCGGTGCTACAGAGTTCTTGAAGT
GGTGGCCTAACTACGGCTACACTAGAAGGACAGTATTTGGTATCTGCGCTCTGCTGAAGCCAGTTACCTT
CGGAAAAAGAGTTGGTAGCTCTTGATCCGGCAAACAAACCACCGCTGGTAGCGGTGGTTTTTTTGTTTGC
AAGCAGCAGATTACGCGCAGAAAAAAAGGATCTCAAGAAGATCCTTTGATCTTTTCTACGGGGTCTGACG
CTCAGTGGAACGAAAACTCACGTTAAGGGATTTTGGTCATGACTAGTGCTTGGATTCTCACCAATAAAAA
ACGCCCGGCGGCAACCGAGCGTTCTGAACAAATCCAGATGGAGTTCTGAGGTCATTACTGGATCTATCAA
CAGGAGTCCAAGCGAGCTCTCGAACCCCAGAGTCCCGC
Features (pLannotate 1.2.2; 11 found; start..end, strand, type, name):
      4..795     -  CDS            neo: KKA2_KLEPN - Also known as kan, nptII. Experimental evidence at protein level: Swiss-Prot protein existence level 1. Resistance to kanamycin, neomycin, paromomycin, ribostamycin, butirosin and gentamicin B. From Klebsiella pneumoniae.
    827..967     -  CDS            tnpA (fragment): TN5P_ECOLX - Also known as tnp. Experimental evidence at protein level: Swiss-Prot protein existence level 1. Mediates transposition of transposon Tn5 by a 'cut and paste' mechanism. First, the monomeric transposase binds the 19 bp inverted DNA repeats flanking the transposon. Then, dimerization of the DNA- bound transposase creates a synaptic DNA complex. After nicking of the first DNA strand, excision of the transposon proceeds through a series of intermediates. The transposase then mediates the insertion of the transposon at a new site by strand transfer. The activity of the wild- type tran
    947..984     -  terminator     rrnB T1 terminator (fragment): transcription terminator T1 from the E. coli rrnB gene
    986..1101    -  ncRNA          5S rRNA: Accession: RF00001 - 5S ribosomal RNA
   1233..1398    +  promoter       araBAD promoter: araBAD; promoter of the L-arabinose operon of E. coli; the araC regulatory gene is transcribed in the opposite direction (Guzman et al., 1995)
   1470..2450    -  CDS            pheS: SYFA_ECOLI - Experimental evidence at protein level: Swiss-Prot protein existence level 1. From Escherichia coli (strain K12).
   2551..3264    +  CDS            GFPmut3: GFPmut3 is a basic (constitutively fluorescent) green fluorescent protein published in 1996, derived from Aequorea victoria. It is reported to be a very rapidly-maturing weak dimer.
   3268..3303    -  misc_feature   MCS (fragment): pBluescript multiple cloning site
   3327..3413    +  terminator     rrnB T1 terminator: Escherichia coli rrnB; transcription terminator T1 from the E. coli rrnB gene
   3578..4166    -  rep_origin     ori: high-copy-number ColE1/pMB1/pBR322/pUC origin of replication
   4254..4348    -  terminator     lambda t0 terminator: transcription terminator from phage lambda
