[The description below was written by a language model from this plasmid's Addgene catalogue record and pLannotate feature annotations shown in this document.]
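Description:
pN-iRS3GG is a 4.4 kb bacterial expression plasmid built on the pCML 521 backbone. It serves as a Golden Gate entry vector for constructing antisense RNA (asRNA) probes in E. coli. It replicates from a ColE1/pMB1-type origin (annotated as high-copy, although the catalogue lists copy number as unknown) and is selected with kanamycin through the Tn5-derived neo/nptII gene. A short fragment of the Tn5 transposase coding sequence lies next to this gene. The depositor propagates the plasmid in a standard cloning strain and recommends K-12 MG1655 for expression.

The working region begins with an arabinose-inducible araBAD (pBAD) promoter. Downstream of it sits a roughly 1.1 kb pheS cassette flanked by two BsmBI sites. The pheS coding sequence is annotated in the reverse orientation relative to pBAD. The cassette is a placeholder: type IIS digestion with BsmBI releases it so that a unique asRNA probe can be inserted in its place. pheS cassettes are commonly used as counterselectable markers, which fits the record's description of the cassette being "selectively replaced", but the record does not state which pheS allele is present or what selection scheme is used.

A GFPmut3 coding sequence follows the cassette on the same strand as pBAD and ends at an rrnB T1 terminator. This suggests a fluorescent readout coupled to the inserted probe, though the record does not describe the mechanism. A lambda t0 terminator and a 5S rRNA/rrnB T1 fragment insulate the other plasmid units.

The associated work used large-scale in vivo antisense hybridization data to predict structurally accessible RNA regions. Quality-control sequencing found a 6 bp deletion that removes an XhoI site, which the depositor states does not affect plasmid function.
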