Addgene plasmid #98858: pN-iRS3GG
Purpose: Expresses pheS cassette (in place of an antisense RNA probe, for golden gate cloning) in E. coli (kanR).
Depositing lab: Lydia Contreras. Depositing organization: University of Texas at Austin. Publication: Optimization of a novel biophysical model using large scale in vivo antisense hybridization data displays improved prediction capabilities of structurally accessible RNA regions. Vazquez-Anderson J, Mihailovic MK, Baldridge KC, Reyes KG, Haning K, Cho SH, Amador P, Powell WB, Contreras LM. Nucleic Acids Res. 2017 May 19;45(9):5523-5538. doi: 10.1093/nar/gkx115. PubMed 28334800.
Backbone
  Vector backbone: pCML 521
  Vector type: Bacterial Expression
Growth in bacteria
  Bacterial resistance: Kanamycin, 50 μg/mL
  Growth temperature: 37°C
  Growth strain: DH5alpha
  Growth instructions: Escherichia coli str. K-12 substr. MG1655 is recommended by the depositor for expression
  Copy number: Unknown
Gene/Insert
  Gene/Insert name: PheS cassette to be selectively replaced by unique asRNA probes
  Insert size (bp): 1087
  Promoter: pBAD
  Cloning method: Restriction Enzyme; 5′ cloning site BsmbI (not destroyed); 3′ cloning site BsmbI (not destroyed)
  Sequencing primers: 5′ CCATAAGATTAGCGGATCCTACCTGACGCTTTTTATCGC
Terms and licenses: Academic/Nonprofit Terms; Industry Terms: Not Available to Industry
Depositor comments: Please note that a 6bp deletion was found during Addgene's quality control which eliminates the XhoI site (CTCGAG). The depositing lab noted there are additional sites present for cloning, and disruption of XhoI does NOT affect plasmid function.
How to cite: pN-iRS3GG was a gift from Lydia Contreras (Addgene plasmid # 98858 ; http://n2t.net/addgene:98858 ; RRID:Addgene_98858)
